>Addgene plasmid #16832 | XE74 TM Beta-catenin 1-9 in CS2+ | addgene partial sequence | sequence record 23411 | 16832 with SP6
TTTGCGGACCCATCGATTCGAATTCAAGGGGGACCATGTTGCCGGAAACAGCCCTTCCTGTTACCGACTC
TACTCGGCATCCTAGCGGCCCTGATGCTGCAGCAGGGACCAGTTGAAGCATTCGGGGGATCCCTTGATTA
TGGCATCTATAATATTCCAATTCACATCACAGATTCGGGAAATCCTGCCATGTCAAACACTTCGTACCTG
CGTGTGAAGGTCTGCTCTTGTGAGCATGGATACTGCAGCACTACAGCTCCCATTATTGGAACTGGCTTGG
GCACGGGAGCTATTATTGCAATTCTTCTTTGCATTATCATTTTACTCACTTTAGTGTTGATGTTTGTTGT
ATGGATGAAGCGCCGGGACAAGACTCGAGCAATCCCCGAGCTGACGAAACTGCTTAATGACGAGGACCAG
GTTGTAGTTAACAAGGCTGCTGTAATGGTTCACCAGCTGTCAAAGAAGGAAGCCTCACGCCATGCTATAA
TGCGCTCACCACAGATGGTGTCTGCTATAGTTCGTACAATGCAGAACACAAATGATGTAGAGACTGCACG
ATGCACTGCGGGAACACTTCACAACCTTTCTCACCATCGTGAAGGCTTGTTGGCCATATTTAAATCTGGA
GGCATTCCTGCTCTAGTTAAAATGCTTGGCTCACCAGTTGACTCTGTACTATTCTATGCCATCACAACAC
TGCACAATCTACTTCTCCATCAGAAGGAGCAAAAATGGCTGTACGTCTGGCTGGTGGCTTGCAGAAAATG
GTTGCCCTTCTCAANAAAACTAATGTCAAGTTTTTGG
