[The description below was written by a language model from this plasmid's Addgene catalogue record.]
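Description:
XE74 TM Beta-catenin 1-9 in CS2+ is a Xenopus expression plasmid built on the pCS2+ backbone (about 4.1 kb without insert), a high-copy vector propagated in E. coli under ampicillin selection. pCS2+ is a multipurpose expression vector widely used in frog and zebrafish embryology. It generally combines a strong viral promoter for direct expression in vertebrate cells with an upstream SP6 phage promoter for making synthetic mRNA in vitro, followed by a polyadenylation signal. The record lists only the SP6 and T7 sequencing primer sites flanking the insert and provides no feature table, so the detailed layout of regulatory elements is not documented here.

The insert encodes a chimeric protein in which the transmembrane domain of N-cadherin is fused to armadillo repeats 1–9 of Xenopus laevis beta-catenin (ctnnb1.L). The insert was cloned by restriction enzyme methods; its size, and whether any epitope tag is present, is not stated. The transmembrane segment is expected to tether this beta-catenin fragment to membranes, restricting its subcellular distribution and preventing it from accumulating freely in the cytoplasm or nucleus. According to the depositor's comments, the plasmid is meant to be linearized downstream of the insert and transcribed from the SP6 promoter, yielding mRNA of the type normally injected into Xenopus embryos. The construct belongs to a set of localization mutants used to examine how the subcellular position of beta-catenin relates to its signaling activity during axis specification in Xenopus. It allows the activity of a membrane-anchored repeat fragment to be compared with that of other beta-catenin forms.
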