Addgene plasmid #16832: XE74 TM Beta-catenin 1-9 in CS2+
Depositing lab: Randall Moon. Depositing organization: University of Washington. Publication: Analysis of the signaling activities of localization mutants of beta-catenin during axis specification in Xenopus. Miller JR, Moon RT. J Cell Biol. 1997 Oct 6. 139(1):229-43. 10.1083/jcb.139.1.229 PubMed 9314542.
Backbone
  Vector backbone: pCS2+
  Backbone size w/o insert (bp): 4095
  Vector type: Xenopus Expression
Growth in bacteria
  Bacterial resistance: Ampicillin, 100 μg/mL
  Growth temperature: 37°C
  Growth strain: DH5alpha
  Copy number: High Copy
Gene/Insert
  Gene/Insert name: TM beta-catenin 1-9 (alt name: beta catenin)
  Species: X. laevis (frog)
  Entrez Gene: ctnnb1.L (a.k.a. XELAEV_18031149mg, B-catenin, beta-catenin, ctnnb, ctnnb1, ctnnb1-a, ctnnb1-b)
  Cloning method: Restriction Enzyme
  Sequencing primers: 5′ SP6; 3′ T7
Terms and licenses: Academic/Nonprofit Terms; Industry Terms: Not Available to Industry
Depositor comments: TM of N-cadherin fused to Beta-catenin repeats 1-9. Linearize with Not 1 and transcribe with SP6. Plasmid History: Constructed by Jeffery Miller. Reference: Miller and Moon, 1997, J. Cell Biology 139:229-244.
How to cite: XE74 TM Beta-catenin 1-9 in CS2+ was a gift from Randall Moon (Addgene plasmid # 16832 ; http://n2t.net/addgene:16832 ; RRID:Addgene_16832)
